Addgene plasmid #173230: pGL3-MTS-ccdb-DddA(G1397C)-UGI-Puro
Purpose: (Empty Backbone) One-step assembly of custom RVD arrays to construct DdCBE, TALE, etc.
Depositing lab: Bin Shen. Depositing organization: Nanjing Medical University. Publication: Precision modeling of mitochondrial diseases in zebrafish via DdCBE-mediated mtDNA base editing. Guo J, Zhang X, Chen X, Sun H, Dai Y, Wang J, Qian X, Tan L, Lou X, Shen B. Cell Discov. 2021 Sep 3;7(1):78. doi: 10.1038/s41421-021-00307-9. PubMed 34480028.
Backbone
  Vector backbone: pGL3
  Vector type: Unspecified
Growth in bacteria
  Bacterial resistance: Ampicillin, 100 μg/mL
  Growth temperature: 37°C
  Growth strain: ccdB Survival
  Copy number: High Copy
Gene/Insert
  Gene/Insert name: None
Terms and licenses: Academic/Nonprofit Terms; Industry Terms: Not Available to Industry
Depositor comments: MTS_N136aa_ccdb_C21aa_DddA_G1397C__UGI
How to cite: pGL3-MTS-ccdb-DddA(G1397C)-UGI-Puro was a gift from Bin Shen (Addgene plasmid # 173230 ; http://n2t.net/addgene:173230 ; RRID:Addgene_173230)
