[The description below was written by a language model from this plasmid's Addgene catalogue record and pLannotate feature annotations shown in this document.]
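Description:
pGL3-MTS-ccdb-DddA(G1397C)-UGI-Puro is an empty receiver backbone built on pGL3, intended for one-step assembly of custom TALE repeat (RVD) arrays to produce DddA-derived cytosine base editors (DdCBEs) or other TALE fusions. It is a high-copy plasmid carrying a ColE1/pUC-type origin and an ampicillin resistance gene with its own bla promoter. Because it contains an intact ccdB toxin gene, it has to be propagated in a ccdB-tolerant strain.

The expression unit is driven by the CMV enhancer and promoter, followed by a T7 promoter that could support in vitro transcription, and ends in a bGH polyadenylation signal. According to the depositor's comment, the open reading frame runs as follows: a mitochondrial targeting sequence, a 136-residue TALE N-terminal segment (annotated as an avrXa10 fragment), the ccdB stuffer, a 21-residue TALE C-terminal segment, the G1397-split C-terminal half of the DddA deaminase, and a uracil glycosylase inhibitor (UGI). The ccdB cassette, with an adjacent ccdA fragment, serves as a counter-selectable placeholder. Replacing it with an assembled RVD array removes the toxin, so only recombinant clones grow in standard strains. In the finished editor, the TALE array directs the split DddA half to a chosen mitochondrial DNA site, where pairing with a complementary half restores cytosine deamination, and UGI blocks uracil excision to favour C-to-T conversion. The feature table does not annotate the MTS or the DddA portion, which are known only from the name and depositor comment.

A separate hPGK promoter–puromycin resistance cassette allows selection of transfected mammalian cells. Short annotated fragments of HIV LTR, nef, SV40 large T antigen and TcR appear to be cloning remnants. The associated publication applied such editors to modelling mitochondrial disease in zebrafish.
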