Features (pLannotate 1.2.2; 19 found; start..end, strand, type, name):
      8..387     +  enhancer       CMV enhancer: human cytomegalovirus immediate early enhancer
    388..591     +  promoter       CMV promoter: human cytomegalovirus (CMV) immediate early promoter
    587..620     +  LTR            5' LTR (truncated) (fragment): truncated 5' long terminal repeat (LTR) from HIV-1
    636..654     +  promoter       T7 promoter: promoter for bacteriophage T7 RNA polymerase
    698..1312    +  CDS            avrXa10 (fragment): AVX10_XANOO - Experimental evidence at protein level: Swiss-Prot protein existence level 1. Avirulence protein. Induces the hypersensitive response (HR)in rice plants carrying the resistance gene Xa10. Activity depends on the presence of the core repeat domains; replacement with repeat domains from other proteins (AvrBs3 of X.euvesicatoria (AC P14727) or AvrXa7 of this organism) does not elicit the HR. Probably acts as a transcription factor in its host plant (rice) to induce plant resistance or disease. From Xanthomonas oryzae pv. oryzae.
   1314..1391    +  intron         PDK intron (fragment): pdk; modified pyruvate orthophosphate dikinase intron from Flaveria trinervia 3.0
   1482..1640    +  CDS            ccdA (fragment): CCDA_ECO57 - Also known as H, letA. Experimental evidence at protein level: Swiss-Prot protein existence level 1. Antitoxin component of a type II toxin-antitoxin (TA) system which inhibits the post-segregational killing (PSK) of plasmid-free cells, also referred to as a plasmid addiction system. Binds to and blocks the activity of CcdB; will also remove bound CcdB protein from the CcdB-GyrA complex by forming a CcdA-CcdB complex, a process termed rejuvenation. Functions as a transcriptional corepressor for the ccdAB operon, repression also requires CcdB (By similarity). From Escherichia coli
   1645..1947    +  CDS            ccdB: CCDB_ECOLI - Also known as G, letB, letD. Experimental evidence at protein level: Swiss-Prot protein existence level 1. Toxic component of a type II toxin-antitoxin (TA) system, functioning in plasmid maintainence. Responsible for the post- segregational killing (PSK) of plasmid-free cells, also referred to as a plasmid addiction system. Half-life of over 2 hours. Cell killing by CcdB is accompanied by filamentation, defects in chromosome and plasmid segregation, defects in cell division, formation of anucleate cells, decreased DNA synthesis and plasmid loss. Interferes with the activity of DN
   2175..2423    +  CDS            UGI: UNGI_BPPB2 - Experimental evidence at protein level: Swiss-Prot protein existence level 1. This protein binds specifically and reversibly to the host uracil-DNA glycosylase, preventing removal of uracil residues from PBS2 DNA by the host uracil-excision repair system. From Bacillus phage PBS2 (Bacteriophage PBS2).
   2464..2688    +  polyA_signal   bGH poly(A) signal: bovine growth hormone polyadenylation signal
   2695..3205    +  promoter       hPGK promoter: human phosphoglycerate kinase 1 promoter
   3227..3826    +  CDS            PuroR (fragment): puromycin N-acetyltransferase; pac from Streptomyces; confers resistance to puromycin
   3869..3937    +  CDS            nef (fragment): NEF_HV1Z2 - Experimental evidence at protein level: Swiss-Prot protein existence level 1. Extracellular Nef protein targets CD4(+) T-lymphocytes for apoptosis by interacting with CXCR4 surface receptors. From Human immunodeficiency virus type 1 group M subtype D (isolate Z2/CDC-Z34) (HIV-1).
   3973..4094    -  polyA_signal   SV40 poly(A) signal: SV40 polyadenylation signal
   4117..4185    -  CDS            large T antigen (fragment): large T antigen from SV40 (simian virus 40)
   4201..4333    +  CDS            TcR (fragment): tetracycline efflux protein; tet; confers resistance to tetracycline
   4513..5101    -  rep_origin     ori: high-copy-number ColE1/pMB1/pBR322/pUC origin of replication
   5272..6132    -  CDS            AmpR: β-lactamase; bla; confers resistance to ampicillin, carbenicillin, and related antibiotics
   6133..6237    -  promoter       AmpR promoter: bla
>Addgene plasmid #173230 | pGL3-MTS-ccdb-DddA(G1397C)-UGI-Puro | addgene full sequence | sequence record 342555 | Addgene NGS Result
ACGCGTTGACATTGATTATTGACTAGTTATTAATAGTAATCAATTACGGGGTCATTAGTTCATAGCCCAT
ATATGGAGTTCCGCGTTACATAACTTACGGTAAATGGCCCGCCTGGCTGACCGCCCAACGACCCCCGCCC
ATTGACGTCAATAATGACGTATGTTCCCATAGTAACGCCAATAGGGACTTTCCATTGACGTCAATGGGTG
GAGTATTTACGGTAAACTGCCCACTTGGCAGTACATCAAGTGTATCATATGCCAAGTACGCCCCCTATTG
ACGTCAATGACGGTAAATGGCCCGCCTGGCATTATGCCCAGTACATGACCTTATGGGACTTTCCTACTTG
GCAGTACATCTACGTATTAGTCATCGCTATTACCATGGTGATGCGGTTTTGGCAGTACATCAATGGGCGT
GGATAGCGGTTTGACTCACGGGGATTTCCAAGTCTCCACCCCATTGACGTCAATGGGAGTTTGTTTTGGC
ACCAAAATCAACGGGACTTTCCAAAATGTCGTAACAACTCCGCCCCATTGACGCAAATGGGCGGTAGGCG
TGTACGGTGGGAGGTCTATATAAGCAGAGCTCTCTGGCTAACTAGAGAACCCACTGCTTACTGGCTTATC
GAAATTAATACGACTCACTATAGGGAGACAAGCTGGCTAGACCATGTTGGGGTTTGTGGGTCGGGTGGCC
GCTGCTCCGGCCTCCGGGGCCTTGCGGAGACTCACCCCTTCAGCGTCGCTGCCCCCAGCTCAGCTCTTAC
TGCGGGCCGCTCCGACGGCGGTCCATCCTGTCAGGGACTATGCGGCGCAAACATCTGAGAGCGGCGGAGG
CGGGAGCCCCGGCGCGGCCGCTGACTACAAGGATGACGACGATAAAGGTAGCGTGGATCTACGCACGCTC
GGCTACAGCCAGCAGCAACAGGAGAAGATCAAACCGAAGGTTCGTTCGACAGTGGCGCAGCACCACGAGG
CACTGGTCGGCCATGGGTTTACACACGCGCACATCGTTGCGCTCAGCCAACACCCGGCAGCGTTAGGGAC
CGTCGCTGTCAAGTATCAGGACATGATCGCAGCGTTGCCAGAGGCGACACACGAAGCGATCGTTGGCGTC
GGCAAACAGTGGTCCGGCGCACGCGCTCTGGAGGCCTTGCTCACGGTGGCGGGAGAGTTGAGAGGTCCAC
CGTTACAGTTGGACACAGGCCAACTTCTCAAGATTGCAAAACGTGGCGGCGTGACCGCAGTGGAGGCAGT
GCATGCATGGCGCAATGCACTGACGGGTGCCCCCCTGAACCTGACCCCAGAGACCGGCTTACTAAAAGCC
AGATAACAGTATGCGTATTTGCGCGCTGATTTTTGCGGTATAAGAATATATACTGATATGTATACCCGAA
GTATGTCAAAAAGAGGTATGCTATGAAGCAGCGTATTACAGTGACAGTTGACAGCGACAGCTATCAGTTG
CTCAAGGCATATATGATGTCAATATCTCCGGTCTGGTAAGCACAACCATGCAGAATGAAGCCCGTCGTCT
GCGTGCCGAACGCTGGAAAGCGGAAAATCAGGAAGGGATGGCTGAGGTCGCCCGGTTTATTGAAATGAAC
GGCTCTTTTGCTGACGAGAACAGGGGCTGGTGAAATGCAGTTTAAGGTTTACACCTATAAAAGAGAGAGC
CGTTATCGTCTGTTTGTGGATGTACAGAGTGATATTATTGACACGCCCGGGCGACGGATGGTGATCCCCC
TGGCCAGTGCACGTCTGCTGTCAGATAAAGTCTCCCGTGAACTTTACCCGGTGGTGCATATCGGGGATGA
AAGCTGGCGCATGATGACCACCGATATGGCCAGTGTGCCGGTGTCCGTTATCGGGGAAGAAGTGGCTGAT
CTCAGCCACCGCGAAAATGACATCAAAAACGCCATTAACCTGATGTTCTGGGGAATATAAATGTCAGGCT
CCCTTATACACAGCCAGGGTCTCTCGCGTTGACCAACGACCACCTCGTCGCCTTGGCCTGCCTCGGCGGA
CGTCCTGCGCTGGATGCAGTGAAAAAGGGATTGGGAGGCTCCGCAATCCCTGTGAAGAGAGGCGCCACCG
GCGAGACAAAGGTGTTTACCGGCAACTCTAATAGCCCTAAGTCCCCAACAAAGGGCGGCTGCTCTGGAGG
CAGCACCAACCTGTCTGACATCATCGAGAAGGAGACAGGCAAGCAGCTGGTCATCCAGGAGAGCATCCTG
ATGCTGCCCGAAGAAGTCGAAGAAGTGATCGGAAACAAGCCTGAGAGCGATATCCTGGTCCATACCGCCT
ACGACGAGAGTACCGACGAAAATGTGATGCTGCTGACATCCGACGCCCCAGAGTATAAGCCCTGGGCTCT
GGTCATCCAGGATTCCAACGGAGAGAACAAAATCAAAATGCTGTAATCTAGAGGGCCCGTTTAAACCCGC
TGATCAGCCTCGACTGTGCCTTCTAGTTGCCAGCCATCTGTTGTTTGCCCCTCCCCCGTGCCTTCCTTGA
CCCTGGAAGGTGCCACTCCCACTGTCCTTTCCTAATAAAATGAGGAAATTGCATCGCATTGTCTGAGTAG
GTGTCATTCTATTCTGGGGGGTGGGGTGGGGCAGGACAGCAAGGGGGAGGATTGGGAAGACAATAGCAGG
CATGCTGGGGATGCGGTGGGCTCTATGGCTCGAGGGGGTTGGGGTTGCGCCTTTTCCAAGGCAGCCCTGG
GTTTGCGCAGGGACGCGGCTGCTCTGGGCGTGGTTCCGGGAAACGCAGCGGCGCCGACCCTGGGACTCGC
ACATTCTTCACGTCCGTTCGCAGCGTCACCCGGATCTTCGCCGCTACCCTTGTGGGCCCCCCGGCGACGC
TTCCTGCTCCGCCCCTAAGTCGGGAAGGTTCCTTGCGGTTCGCGGCGTGCCGGACGTGACAAACGGAAGC
CGCACGTCTCACTAGTACCCTCGCAGACGGACAGCGCCAGGGAGCAATGGCAGCGCGCCGACCGCGATGG
GCTGTGGCCAATAGCGGCTGCTCAGCAGGGCGCGCCGAGAGCAGCGGCCGGGAAGGGGCGGTGCGGGAGG
CGGGGTGTGGGGCGGTAGTGTGGGCCCTGTTCCTGCCCGCGCGGTGTTCCGCATTCTGCAAGCCTCCGGA
GCGCACGTCGGCAGTCGGCTCCCTCGTTGACCGAATCACCGACCTCTCTCCCCAGGGGGATCCACCGGAG
CTTACCATGACCGAGTACAAGCCCACGGTGCGCCTCGCCACCCGCGACGACGTCCCCAGGGCCGTACGCA
CCCTCGCCGCCGCGTTCGCCGACTACCCCGCCACGCGCCACACCGTCGATCCGGACCGCCACATCGAGCG
GGTCACCGAGCTGCAAGAACTCTTCCTCACGCGCGTCGGGCTCGACATCGGCAAGGTGTGGGTCGCGGAC
GACGGCGCCGCGGTGGCGGTCTGGACCACGCCGGAGAGCGTCGAAGCGGGGGCGGTGTTCGCCGAGATCG
GCCCGCGCATGGCCGAGTTGAGCGGTTCCCGGCTGGCCGCGCAGCAACAGATGGAAGGCCTCCTGGCGCC
GCACCGGCCCAAGGAGCCCGCGTGGTTCCTGGCCACCGTCGGCGTCTCGCCCGACCACCAGGGCAAGGGT
CTGGGCAGCGCCGTCGTGCTCCCCGGAGTGGAGGCGGCCGAGCGCGCCGGGGTGCCCGCCTTCCTGGAAA
CCTCCGCGCCCCGCAACCTCCCCTTCTACGAGCGGCTCGGCTTCACCGTCACCGCCGACGTCGAGGTGCC
CGAAGGACCGCGCACCTGGTGCATGACCCGCAAGCCCGGTGCCTGACGCCCGCCCCACGACCCGCAGCGC
CCGACCGAAAGGAGCGCACGACCCCATGCATCGGTACCTTTAAGACCAATGACTTACAAGGCAGCTGTAG
ATCTTAGCCACTTTCTAGAGTCGGGGCGGCCGGCCGCTTCGAGCAGACATGATAAGATACATTGATGAGT
TTGGACAAACCACAACTAGAATGCAGTGAAAAAAATGCTTTATTTGTGAAATTTGTGATGCTATTGCTTT
ATTTGTAACCATTATAAGCTGCAATAAACAAGTTAACAACAACAATTGCATTCATTTTATGTTTCAGGTT
CAGGGGGAGGTGTGGGAGGTTTTTTAAAGCAAGTAAAACCTCTACAAATGTGGTAAAATCGATAAGGATC
CGTCGACCGATGCCCTTGAGAGCCTTCAACCCAGTCAGCTCCTTCCGGTGGGCGCGGGGCATGACTATCG
TCGCCGCACTTATGACTGTCTTCTTTATCATGCAACTCGTAGGACAGGTGCCGGCAGCGCTCTTCCGCTT
CCTCGCTCACTGACTCGCTGCGCTCGGTCGTTCGGCTGCGGCGAGCGGTATCAGCTCACTCAAAGGCGGT
AATACGGTTATCCACAGAATCAGGGGATAACGCAGGAAAGAACATGTGAGCAAAAGGCCAGCAAAAGGCC
AGGAACCGTAAAAAGGCCGCGTTGCTGGCGTTTTTCCATAGGCTCCGCCCCCCTGACGAGCATCACAAAA
ATCGACGCTCAAGTCAGAGGTGGCGAAACCCGACAGGACTATAAAGATACCAGGCGTTTCCCCCTGGAAG
CTCCCTCGTGCGCTCTCCTGTTCCGACCCTGCCGCTTACCGGATACCTGTCCGCCTTTCTCCCTTCGGGA
AGCGTGGCGCTTTCTCATAGCTCACGCTGTAGGTATCTCAGTTCGGTGTAGGTCGTTCGCTCCAAGCTGG
GCTGTGTGCACGAACCCCCCGTTCAGCCCGACCGCTGCGCCTTATCCGGTAACTATCGTCTTGAGTCCAA
CCCGGTAAGACACGACTTATCGCCACTGGCAGCAGCCACTGGTAACAGGATTAGCAGAGCGAGGTATGTA
GGCGGTGCTACAGAGTTCTTGAAGTGGTGGCCTAACTACGGCTACACTAGAAGAACAGTATTTGGTATCT
GCGCTCTGCTGAAGCCAGTTACCTTCGGAAAAAGAGTTGGTAGCTCTTGATCCGGCAAACAAACCACCGC
TGGTAGCGGTGGTTTTTTTGTTTGCAAGCAGCAGATTACGCGCAGAAAAAAAGGATCTCAAGAAGATCCT
TTGATCTTTTCTACGGGGTCTGACGCTCAGTGGAACGAAAACTCACGTTAAGGGATTTTGGTCATGAGAT
TATCAAAAAGGATCTTCACCTAGATCCTTTTAAATTAAAAATGAAGTTTTAAATCAATCTAAAGTATATA
TGAGTAAACTTGGTCTGACAGTTACCAATGCTTAATCAGTGAGGCACCTATCTCAGCGATCTGTCTATTT
CGTTCATCCATAGTTGCCTGACTCCCCGTCGTGTAGATAACTACGATACGGGAGGGCTTACCATCTGGCC
CCAGTGCTGCAATGATACCGCGGGACCCACGCTCACCGGCTCCAGATTTATCAGCAATAAACCAGCCAGC
CGGAAGGGCCGAGCGCAGAAGTGGTCCTGCAACTTTATCCGCCTCCATCCAGTCTATTAATTGTTGCCGG
GAAGCTAGAGTAAGTAGTTCGCCAGTTAATAGTTTGCGCAACGTTGTTGCCATTGCTACAGGCATCGTGG
TGTCACGCTCGTCGTTTGGTATGGCTTCATTCAGCTCCGGTTCCCAACGATCAAGGCGAGTTACATGATC
CCCCATGTTGTGCAAAAAAGCGGTTAGCTCCTTCGGTCCTCCGATCGTTGTCAGAAGTAAGTTGGCCGCA
GTGTTATCACTCATGGTTATGGCAGCACTGCATAATTCTCTTACTGTCATGCCATCCGTAAGATGCTTTT
CTGTGACTGGTGAGTACTCAACCAAGTCATTCTGAGAATAGTGTATGCGGCGACCGAGTTGCTCTTGCCC
GGCGTCAATACGGGATAATACCGCGCCACATAGCAGAACTTTAAAAGTGCTCATCATTGGAAAACGTTCT
TCGGGGCGAAAACTCTCAAGGATCTTACCGCTGTTGAGATCCAGTTCGATGTAACCCACTCGTGCACCCA
ACTGATCTTCAGCATCTTTTACTTTCACCAGCGTTTCTGGGTGAGCAAAAACAGGAAGGCAAAATGCCGC
AAAAAAGGGAATAAGGGCGACACGGAAATGTTGAATACTCATACTCTTCCTTTTTCAATATTATTGAAGC
ATTTATCAGGGTTATTGTCTCATGAGCGGATACATATTTGAATGTATTTAGAAAAATAAACAAATAGGGG
TTCCGCGCACATTTCCCCGAAAAGTGCCACCTG
